Addgene plasmid #105836: pBad-CA TAG126
Purpose: Expresses thermostable variant of human carbonic anhydrase II with TAG stop codon at site 126 and C-terminal 6x his tag
Depositing lab: Ryan Mehl. Publication: Chemical Biology & Biochemistry Laboratory : Using Genetic Code Expansion Manual. Mehl R, van Zee K, Kean K. 2020.
Backbone
  Vector backbone: pBad
  Backbone manufacturer: Invitrogen
  Backbone size w/o insert (bp): 4100
  Total vector size (bp): 4900
  Vector type: Bacterial Expression
Growth in bacteria
  Bacterial resistance: Ampicillin, 100 μg/mL
  Growth temperature: 37°C
  Growth strain: DH5alpha
  Copy number: Low Copy
Gene/Insert
  Gene/Insert name: human carbonic anhydrase II thermostable variant (alt name: HCAII)
  Species: H. sapiens (human)
  Insert size (bp): 801
  Mutation: TAG stop codon at site 126
  Entrez Gene: CA2 (a.k.a. CA-II, CAC, CAII, Car2, HEL-76, HEL-S-282)
  Promoter: pBad/arabinose
  Tag / fusion protein: 6x his tag (C terminal on insert)
  Cloning method: Restriction Enzyme; 5′ cloning site NcoI (not destroyed); 3′ cloning site HindIII (not destroyed)
  Sequencing primers: 5′ ATGCCATAGCATTTTTATCC; 3′ GATTTAATCTGTATCAGG
Terms and licenses: Academic/Nonprofit Terms; Industry Terms: Not Available to Industry
Depositor comments: Please visit https://openlibrary-repo.ecampusontario.ca/jspui/handle/123456789/838 for Chemical Biology & Biochemistry Laboratory Using Genetic Code Expansion Manual.
How to cite: pBad-CA TAG126 was a gift from Ryan Mehl (Addgene plasmid # 105836 ; http://n2t.net/addgene:105836 ; RRID:Addgene_105836)
