[The description below was written by a language model from this plasmid's Addgene catalogue record and pLannotate feature annotations shown in this document.]
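Description:
pBad-CA TAG126 is a bacterial expression plasmid built on the Invitrogen pBad backbone for arabinose-inducible production of a thermostable variant of human carbonic anhydrase II (CA2/HCAII) in E. coli. The roughly 800 bp insert was cloned between NcoI and HindIII sites, both retained, downstream of the araBAD promoter. The divergently transcribed araC gene on the same plasmid supplies the regulator that keeps the promoter repressed without L-arabinose and activates it when the sugar is added. Transcription is terminated by the rrnB T1 and T2 terminators, with an adjacent 5S rRNA segment that comes from the same rrnB region. The plasmid is maintained through a ColE1/pBR322-type origin with the bom region and only a fragment of rop. The catalogue lists it as low copy even though the automated annotation gives this origin a generic high-copy label. Selection is by ampicillin resistance from β-lactamase. The catalogue gives a total size of about 4.9 kb, while the sequenced record is 4,757 nt.

The defining feature is an amber (TAG) stop codon placed at position 126 of the coding sequence, combined with a C-terminal 6x His tag. On its own, the plasmid should yield a truncated product lacking the tag. Full-length, His-tagged enzyme is expected only when the amber codon is suppressed, typically by an orthogonal tRNA/aminoacyl-tRNA synthetase pair that inserts a noncanonical amino acid. That machinery is not encoded here and would have to be provided separately. The His tag therefore allows purification and reports on successful read-through. The construct is associated with a teaching laboratory manual on genetic code expansion, which fits use as a model protein for site-specific incorporation experiments.
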