Features (pLannotate 1.2.2; 11 found; start..end, strand, type, name):
      8..292     +  promoter       araBAD promoter: araBAD; promoter of the L-arabinose operon of E. coli; the araC regulatory gene is transcribed in the opposite direction (Guzman et al., 1995)
    326..1105    +  CDS            CA2: CAH2_HUMAN - Experimental evidence at protein level: Swiss-Prot protein existence level 1. Essential for bone resorption and osteoclast differentiation (By similarity). Reversible hydration of carbon dioxide. Can hydrate cyanamide to urea. Involved in the regulation of fluid secretion into the anterior chamber of the eye. Contributes to intracellular pH regulation in the duodenal upper villous epithelium during proton- coupled peptide absorption. Stimulates the chloride-bicarbonate exchange activity of SLC26A6. From Homo sapiens (Human).
   1216..1331    +  ncRNA          5S rRNA: Accession: RF00001 - 5S ribosomal RNA
   1335..1421    +  terminator     rrnB T1 terminator: Escherichia coli rrnB; transcription terminator T1 from the E. coli rrnB gene
   1513..1540    +  terminator     rrnB T2 terminator: transcription terminator T2 from the E. coli rrnB gene
   1559..1650    +  promoter       AmpR promoter: bla
   1651..2511    +  CDS            AmpR: β-lactamase; bla; confers resistance to ampicillin, carbenicillin, and related antibiotics
   2682..3270    +  rep_origin     ori: high-copy-number ColE1/pMB1/pBR322/pUC origin of replication
   3456..3596    -  misc_feature   bom: basis of mobility region from pBR322
   3698..3738    -  CDS            rop (fragment): Rop protein, which maintains plasmids at low copy number; rop
   3860..4738    -  CDS            araC: L-arabinose regulatory protein; araC
>Addgene plasmid #105836 | pBad-CA TAG126 | addgene full sequence | sequence record 205516 | Addgene NGS Result
TTCAGAGAAGAAACCAATTGTCCATATTGCATCAGACATTGCCGTCACTGCGTCTTTTACTGGCTCTTCT
CGCTAACCAAACCGGTAACCCCGCTTATTAAAAGCATTCTGTAACAAAGCGGGACCAAAGCCATGACAAA
AACGCGTAACAAAAGTGTCTATAATCACGGCAGAAAAGTCCACATTGATTATTTGCACGGCGTCACACTT
TGCTATGCCATAGCATTTTTATCCATAAGATTAGCGGATCCTACCTGACGCTTTTTATCGCAACTCTCTA
CTGTTTCTCCATACCCGTTTTTTGGGCTAACAGGAGGAATTAACCATGGCGCATCATTGGGGTTACGGTA
AACACAACGGTCCGGAGCATTGGCACAAAGATTTTCCAATTGCGAAGGGCGAACGTCAAAGCCCGGTTGA
CATTGATACGCACACGGCAAAGTACGACCCGAGCCTGAAACCGCTGAGCGTTTCCTATGACCAGGCTACG
AGCCTGCGTATCCTGAACAATGGCCACACCTTCAACGTGGAGTTTGATGATTCCCAAGATAAGGCGGTTC
TGAAAGGTGGTCCGTTGGATGGCACCTACCGCCTGATCCAATTTCACTTTCACTGGGGTAGCCACGACGG
TCAGGGCAGCGAGCATACCGTGGACAAAAAGAAGTATGCAGCCGAACTGCACCTGGTGCATTGGAACACG
TAGTACGGCGACTTCGGTAAAGCGGTCCAGCAACCGGACGGTCTGGCTGTTCTGGGTATTTTCCTGAAGG
TCGGCAGCGCGAACCCGGGTCTGCAGAAAGTGGTTGACGTGTTGGACTCTATCAAGACCAAAGGCAAGAG
CGCGGACTTCACCAATTTCGATCCGCGTGGTCTGCTGCCGGAGAGCCTGGATTACTGGACTTATCCGGGC
AGCCTGACCACCCCGCCATTGCTGGAGTGCGTGACCTGGATCGTCTTGAAAGAACCGATCAGCGTTAGCT
CTGAACAGGTCAGCAAGTTCCGCAAGCTGAATTTCAATGGTGAGGGCGAGCCGGAAGAACCGATGGTCGA
TAATTGGCGTCCTACCCAACCGCTGAAAAACCGCCAGATTAAAGCATCCTTTAAGCATCACCACCACCAT
CACTAAAAGCTTGGCTGTTTTGGCGGATGAGAGAAGATTTTCAGCCTGATACAGATTAAATCAGAACGCA
GAAGCGGTCTGATAAAACAGAATTTGCCTGGCGGCAGTAGCGCGGTGGTCCCACCTGACCCCATGCCGAA
CTCAGAAGTGAAACGCCGTAGCGCCGATGGTAGTGTGGGGTCTCCCCATGCGAGAGTAGGGAACTGCCAG
GCATCAAATAAAACGAAAGGCTCAGTCGAAAGACTGGGCCTTTCGTTTTATCTGTTGTTTGTCGGTGAAC
GCTCTCCTGAGTAGGACAAATCCGCCGGGAGCGGATTTGAACGTTGCGAAGCAACGGCCCGGAGGGTGGC
GGGCAGGACGCCCGCCATAAACTGCCAGGCATCAAATTAAGCAGAAGGCCATCCTGACGGATGGCCTTTT
TGCGTTTCTACAAACTCTTTTGTTTATTTTTCTAAATACATTCAAATATGTATCCGCTCATGAGACAATA
ACCCTGATAAATGCTTCAATAATATTGAAAAAGGAAGAGTATGAGTATTCAACATTTCCGTGTCGCCCTT
ATTCCCTTTTTTGCGGCATTTTGCCTTCCTGTTTTTGCTCACCCAGAAACGCTGGTGAAAGTAAAAGATG
CTGAAGATCAGTTGGGTGCACGAGTGGGTTACATCGAACTGGATCTCAACAGCGGTAAGATCCTTGAGAG
TTTTCGCCCCGAAGAACGTTTTCCAATGATGAGCACTTTTAAAGTTCTGCTATGTGGCGCGGTATTATCC
CGTGTTGACGCCGGGCAAGAGCAACTCGGTCGCCGCATACACTATTCTCAGAATGACTTGGTTGAGTACT
CACCAGTCACAGAAAAGCATCTTACGGATGGCATGACAGTAAGAGAATTATGCAGTGCTGCCATAACCAT
GAGTGATAACACTGCGGCCAACTTACTTCTGACAACGATCGGAGGACCGAAGGAGCTAACCGCTTTTTTG
CACAACATGGGGGATCATGTAACTCGCCTTGATCGTTGGGAACCGGAGCTGAATGAAGCCATACCAAACG
ACGAGCGTGACACCACGATGCCTGTAGCAATGGCAACAACGTTGCGCAAACTATTAACTGGCGAACTACT
TACTCTAGCTTCCCGGCAACAATTAATAGACTGGATGGAGGCGGATAAAGTTGCAGGACCACTTCTGCGC
TCGGCCCTTCCGGCTGGCTGGTTTATTGCTGATAAATCTGGAGCCGGTGAGCGTGGGTCTCGCGGTATCA
TTGCAGCACTGGGGCCAGATGGTAAGCCCTCCCGTATCGTAGTTATCTACACGACGGGGAGTCAGGCAAC
TATGGATGAACGAAATAGACAGATCGCTGAGATAGGTGCCTCACTGATTAAGCATTGGTAACTGTCAGAC
CAAGTTTACTCATATATACTTTAGATTGATTTAAAACTTCATTTTTAATTTAAAAGGATCTAGGTGAAGA
TCCTTTTTGATAATCTCATGACCAAAATCCCTTAACGTGAGTTTTCGTTCCACTGAGCGTCAGACCCCGT
AGAAAAGATCAAAGGATCTTCTTGAGATCCTTTTTTTCTGCGCGTAATCTGCTGCTTGCAAACAAAAAAA
CCACCGCTACCAGCGGTGGTTTGTTTGCCGGATCAAGAGCTACCAACTCTTTTTCCGAAGGTAACTGGCT
TCAGCAGAGCGCAGATACCAAATACTGTCCTTCTAGTGTAGCCGTAGTTAGGCCACCACTTCAAGAACTC
TGTAGCACCGCCTACATACCTCGCTCTGCTAATCCTGTTACCAGTGGCTGCTGCCAGTGGCGATAAGTCG
TGTCTTACCGGGTTGGACTCAAGACGATAGTTACCGGATAAGGCGCAGCGGTCGGGCTGAACGGGGGGTT
CGTGCACACAGCCCAGCTTGGAGCGAACGACCTACACCGAACTGAGATACCTACAGCGTGAGCTATGAGA
AAGCGCCACGCTTCCCGAAGGGAGAAAGGCGGACAGGTATCCGGTAAGCGGCAGGGTCGGAACAGGAGAG
CGCACGAGGGAGCTTCCAGGGGGAAACGCCTGGTATCTTTATAGTCCTGTCGGGTTTCGCCACCTCTGAC
TTGAGCGTCGATTTTTGTGATGCTCGTCAGGGGGGCGGAGCCTATGGAAAAACGCCAGCAACGCGGCCTT
TTTACGGTTCCTGGCCTTTTGCTGGCCTTTTGCTCACATGTTCTTTCCTGCGTTATCCCCTGATTCTGTG
GATAACCGTATTACCGCCTTTGAGTGAGCTGATACCGCTCGCCGCAGCCGAACGACCGAGCGCAGCGAGT
CAGTGAGCGAGGAAGCGGAAGAGCGCCTGATGCGGTATTTTCTCCTTACGCATCTGTGCGGTATTTCACA
CCGCATATGGTGCACTCTCAGTACAATCTGCTCTGATGCCGCATAGTTAAGCCAGTATACACTCCGCTAT
CGCTACGTGACTGGGTCATGGCTGCGCCCCGACACCCGCCAACACCCGCTGACGCGCCCTGACGGGCTTG
TCTGCTCCCGGCATCCGCTTACAGACAAGCTGTGACCGTCTCCGGGAGCTGCATGTGTCAGAGGTTTTCA
CCGTCATCACCGAAACGCGCGAGGCAGCAGATCAATTCGCGCGCGAAGGCGAAGCGGCATGCATAATGTG
CCTGTCAAATGGACGAAGCAGGGATTCTGCAAACCCTATGCTACTCCGTCAAGCCGTCAATTGTCTGATT
CGTTACCAATTATGACAACTTGACGGCTACATCATTCACTTTTTCTTCACAACCGGCACGGAACTCGCTC
GGGCTGGCCCCGGTGCATTTTTTAAATACCCGCGAGAAATAGAGTTGATCGTCAAAACCAACATTGCGAC
CGACGGTGGCGATAGGCATCCGGGTGGTGCTCAAAAGCAGCTTCGCCTGGCTGATACGTTGGTCCTCGCG
CCAGCTTAAGACGCTAATCCCTAACTGCTGGCGGAAAAGATGTGACAGACGCGACGGCGACAAGCAAACA
TGCTGTGCGACGCTGGCGATATCAAAATTGCTGTCTGCCAGGTGATCGCTGATGTACTGACAAGCCTCGC
GTACCCGATTATCCATCGGTGGATGGAGCGACTCGTTAATCGCTTCCATGCGCCGCAGTAACAATTGCTC
AAGCAGATTTATCGCCAGCAGCTCCGAATAGCGCCCTTCCCCTTGCCCGGCGTTAATGATTTGCCCAAAC
AGGTCGCTGAAATGCGGCTGGTGCGCTTCATCCGGGCGAAAGAACCCCGTATTGGCAAATATTGACGGCC
AGTTAAGCCATTCATGCCAGTAGGCGCGCGGACGAAAGTAAACCCACTGGTGATACCATTCGCGAGCCTC
CGGATGACGACCGTAGTGATGAATCTCTCCTGGCGGGAACAGCAAAATATCACCCGGTCGGCAAACAAAT
TCTCGTCCCTGATTTTTCACCACCCCCTGACCGCGAATGGTGAGATTGAGAATATAACCTTTCATTCCCA
GCGGTCGGTCGATAAAAAAATCGAGATAACCGTTGGCCTCAATCGGCGTTAAACCCGCCACCAGATGGGC
ATTAAACGAGTATCCCGGCAGCAGGGGATCATTTTGCGCTTCAGCCATACTTTTCATACTCCCGCCA
