>Addgene plasmid #105836 | pBad-CA TAG126 | depositor partial sequence | sequence record 202132 | HCAII thermostable variant insert
ATGGCGCATCATTGGGGTTACGGTAAACACAACGGTCCGGAGCATTGGCACAAAGATTTTCCAATTGCGA
AGGGCGAACGTCAAAGCCCGGTTGACATTGATACGCACACGGCAAAGTACGACCCGAGCCTGAAACCGCT
GAGCGTTTCCTATGACCAGGCTACGAGCCTGCGTATCCTGAACAATGGCCACACCTTCAACGTGGAGTTT
GATGATTCCCAAGATAAGGCGGTTCTGAAAGGTGGTCCGTTGGATGGCACCTACCGCCTGATCCAATTTC
ACTTTCACTGGGGTAGCCACGACGGTCAGGGCAGCGAGCATACCGTGGACAAAAAGAAGTATGCAGCCGA
ACTGCACCTGGTGCATTGGAACACGTAGTACGGCGACTTCGGTAAAGCGGTCCAGCAACCGGACGGTCTG
GCTGTTCTGGGTATTTTCCTGAAGGTCGGCAGCGCGAACCCGGGTCTGCAGAAAGTGGTTGACGTGTTGG
ACTCTATCAAGACCAAAGGCAAGAGCGCGGACTTCACCAATTTCGATCCGCGTGGTCTGCTGCCGGAGAG
CCTGGATTACTGGACTTATCCGGGCAGCCTGACCACCCCGCCATTGCTGGAGTGCGTGACCTGGATCGTC
TTGAAAGAACCGATCAGCGTTAGCTCTGAACAGGTCAGCAAGTTCCGCAAGCTGAATTTCAATGGTGAGG
GCGAGCCGGAAGAACCGATGGTCGATAATTGGCGTCCTACCCAACCGCTGAAAAACCGCCAGATTAAAGC
ATCCTTTAAGCATCACCACCACCATCACTAA
